Addgene plasmid #143765: TFORF1124
Purpose: Lentiviral vector for overexpressing transcription factor ORFs with unique 24-bp barcodes. Barcodes facilitate identification of transcription factors in pooled screens.
Depositing lab: Feng Zhang. Depositing organization: Broad Institute. Publication: A transcription factor atlas of directed differentiation. Joung J, Ma S, Tay T, Geiger-Schuller KR, Kirchgatterer PC, Verdine VK, Guo B, Arias-Garcia MA, Allen WE, Singh A, Kuksenko O, Abudayyeh OO, Gootenberg JS, Fu Z, Macrae RK, Buenrostro JD, Regev A, Zhang F. Cell. 2023 Jan 5;186(1):209-229.e26. doi: 10.1016/j.cell.2022.11.026. PubMed 36608654.
Backbone
  Vector backbone: pLX_TRC317
  Backbone manufacturer: Broad Institute Genetic Perturbation Platform
  Backbone size w/o insert (bp): 8264
  Vector type: Mammalian Expression, Lentiviral
  Selectable markers: Puromycin
Growth in bacteria
  Bacterial resistance: Ampicillin, 100 μg/mL
  Growth temperature: 37°C
  Growth strain: NEB Stable
  Copy number: High Copy
Gene/Insert
  Gene/Insert name: E2F7
  Species: H. sapiens (human)
  Insert size (bp): 2837
  Entrez Gene: E2F7
  Promoter: EF1a
  Cloning method: Unknown
  Sequencing primers: 5′ GGGTGGAGACTGAAGTTAGGCCAG; 3′ CACATAGCGTAAAAGGAGCAACATAG
Terms and licenses: Academic/Nonprofit Terms; Industry Terms: Not Available to Industry
Depositor comments: NM_203394,ENST00000322886 . The transcription factor ORF portion of this plasmid was synthesized by Genewiz. Please test multiple small colonies in case of plasmid recombination. To make this collection available in a timely manner, a portion of this collection was not fully sequenced by Addgene. If an Addgene verified full plasmid sequence is not available, please contact us prior to placing an order to request the full sequence.
How to cite: TFORF1124 was a gift from Feng Zhang (Addgene plasmid # 143765 ; http://n2t.net/addgene:143765 ; RRID:Addgene_143765)
