[The description below was written by a language model from this plasmid's Addgene catalogue record and pLannotate feature annotations shown in this document.]
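Description:
TFORF1124 is a third-generation-style, self-inactivating HIV-1 lentiviral expression plasmid built on the pLX_TRC317 backbone, carrying the human transcription factor E2F7 as its open reading frame. It belongs to a barcoded transcription factor ORF collection in which each construct has a unique 24-bp barcode, so that the factor delivered to a cell can be identified by sequencing in pooled overexpression screens. The feature table does not annotate the barcode itself. In bacteria the plasmid replicates from a high-copy ColE1/pUC origin and is selected with ampicillin via the β-lactamase gene. An f1 origin and remnants of a lac/lacZα cloning region with T7 and T3 promoters are also present in the backbone. The depositor notes that the plasmid can recombine, as is common for LTR-containing vectors.

The viral genome is transcribed from an RSV promoter fused to a truncated 5' LTR. It contains the Ψ packaging signal with a gag fragment, the RRE for Rev-dependent nuclear export, a cPPT/CTS, and a ΔU3 3' LTR followed by an SV40 polyadenylation signal. Within this unit, an SV40 early promoter drives puromycin N-acetyltransferase for selection of transduced mammalian cells. A separate EF-1α promoter drives constitutive expression of the E2F7 coding sequence, an atypical E2F family member that mainly acts as a transcriptional repressor. A WPRE downstream of the ORF enhances transcript stability and expression. The short U6 promoter, small t antigen and lacI fragment annotations appear to be partial sequence matches rather than functional elements. The construct is intended for lentiviral delivery and overexpression of E2F7, either individually or as part of pooled screens such as those for directed differentiation.
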