Features (pLannotate 1.2.2; 31 found; start..end, strand, type, name):
      5..231     +  promoter       RSV promoter: Rous sarcoma virus enhancer/promoter
    232..412     +  LTR            5' LTR (truncated): truncated 5' long terminal repeat (LTR) from HIV-1
    459..584     +  misc_feature   HIV-1 Ψ: packaging signal of human immunodeficiency virus type 1
    568..931     +  CDS            HIV-1 gag (fragment): gag protein from human immunodeficiency virus 1; gag
   1077..1310    +  misc_feature   RRE: The Rev response element (RRE) of HIV-1 allows for Rev-dependent mRNA export from the nucleus to the cytoplasm.
   1687..1713    +  CDS            Rev (fragment): human immunodeficiency virus 1 (HIV-1) Rev protein; rev; enhances nuclear export of unspliced and incompletely spliced viral mRNAs
   1720..1743    +  promoter       SV40 promoter (fragment): SV40 early promoter
   1744..1815    +  promoter       SV40 promoter (fragment): SV40 enhancer and early promoter
   1839..1974    +  rep_origin     SV40 ori: SV40 origin of replication
   2020..2616    +  CDS            PuroR (fragment): puromycin N-acetyltransferase; pac from Streptomyces; confers resistance to puromycin
   2665..2782    +  misc_feature   cPPT/CTS: central polypurine tract and central termination sequence of HIV-1
   2847..2913    +  CDS            small t antigen (fragment): SV40 (simian virus 40) small t antigen
   2920..4098    +  promoter       EF-1α promoter: strong constitutive promoter for human elongation factor EF-1α
   4115..6847    +  CDS            E2F7: E2F7_HUMAN - Experimental evidence at protein level: Swiss-Prot protein existence level 1. Atypical E2F transcription factor that participates in various processes such as angiogenesis, polyploidization of specialized cells and DNA damage response. Mainly acts as a transcription repressor that binds DNA independently of DP proteins and specifically recognizes the E2 recognition site 5'-TTTC[CG]CGC-3'. Directly represses transcription of classical E2F transcription factors such as E2F1. Acts as a regulator of S-phase by recognizing and binding the E2-related site 5'-TTCCCGCC-3' and mediating re
   6863..6916    +  promoter       U6 promoter (fragment): RNA polymerase III promoter for human U6 snRNA
   6958..7546    +  misc_feature   WPRE: woodchuck hepatitis virus posttranscriptional regulatory element
   7597..7616    +  misc_feature   cPPT/CTS (fragment): central polypurine tract and central termination sequence of HIV-1
   7618..7851    +  LTR            3' LTR (ΔU3): self-inactivating 3' long terminal repeat (LTR) from HIV-1
   7929..8050    +  polyA_signal   SV40 poly(A) signal: SV40 polyadenylation signal
   8090..8225    +  rep_origin     SV40 ori: SV40 origin of replication
   8246..8264    -  promoter       T7 promoter: promoter for bacteriophage T7 RNA polymerase
   8272..8427    +  CDS            lacZα (fragment): LacZα fragment of β-galactosidase; lacZ fragment
   8432..8860    +  rep_origin     f1 ori (sequence partly withheld): f1 bacteriophage origin of replication; arrow indicates direction of (+) strand synthesis
   8913..9017    +  promoter       AmpR promoter: bla
   9018..9878    +  CDS            AmpR: β-lactamase; bla; confers resistance to ampicillin, carbenicillin, and related antibiotics
  10049..10637   +  rep_origin     ori: high-copy-number ColE1/pMB1/pBR322/pUC origin of replication
  10820..10912   +  CDS            lacI (fragment): lac repressor; lacI; The lac repressor binds to the lac operator to inhibit transcription in E. coli. This inhibition can be relieved by adding lactose or isopropyl-β-D-thiogalactopyranoside (IPTG).
  10925..10946   +  protein_bind   CAP binding site: CAP binding activates transcription in the presence of cAMP. E. coli catabolite activator protein
  10961..10991   +  promoter       lac promoter: promoter for the E. coli lac operon
  10995..11017   +  protein_bind   lac operator (fragment): The lac repressor binds to the lac operator to inhibit transcription in E. coli. This inhibition can be relieved by adding lactose or isopropyl-β-D-thiogalactopyranoside (IPTG). lac repressor encoded by lacI
  11060..11078   +  promoter       T3 promoter: promoter for bacteriophage T3 RNA polymerase
>Addgene plasmid #143765 | TFORF1124 | addgene full sequence | sequence record 407860 | Addgene NGS Result
TTAATGTAGTCTTATGCAATACTCTTGTAGTCTTGCAACATGGTAACGATGAGTTAGCAACATGCCTTAC
AAGGAGAGAAAAAGCACCGTGCATGCCGATTGGTGGAAGTAAGGTGGTACGATCGTGCCTTATTAGGAAG
GCAACAGACGGGTCTGACATGGATTGGACGAACCACTGAATTGCCGCATTGCAGAGATATTGTATTTAAG
TGCCTAGCTCGATACATAAACGGGTCTCTCTGGTTAGACCAGATCTGAGCCTGGGAGCTCTCTGGCTAAC
TAGGGAACCCACTGCTTAAGCCTCAATAAAGCTTGCCTTGAGTGCTTCAAGTAGTGTGTGCCCGTCTGTT
GTGTGACTCTGGTAACTAGAGATCCCTCAGACCCTTTTAGTCAGTGTGGAAAATCTCTAGCAGTGGCGCC
CGAACAGGGACTTGAAAGCGAAAGGGAAACCAGAGGAGCTCTCTCGACGCAGGACTCGGCTTGCTGAAGC
GCGCACGGCAAGAGGCGAGGGGCGGCGACTGGTGAGTACGCCAAAAATTTTGACTAGCGGAGGCTAGAAG
GAGAGAGATGGGTGCGAGAGCGTCAGTATTAAGCGGGGGAGAATTAGATCGCGATGGGAAAAAATTCGGT
TAAGGCCAGGGGGAAAGAAAAAATATAAATTAAAACATATAGTATGGGCAAGCAGGGAGCTAGAACGATT
CGCAGTTAATCCTGGCCTGTTAGAAACATCAGAAGGCTGTAGACAAATACTGGGACAGCTACAACCATCC
CTTCAGACAGGATCAGAAGAACTTAGATCATTATATAATACAGTAGCAACCCTCTATTGTGTGCATCAAA
GGATAGAGATAAAAGACACCAAGGAAGCTTTAGACAAGATAGAGGAAGAGCAAAACAAAAGTAAGACCAC
CGCACAGCAAGCGGCCGCTGATCTTCAGACCTGGAGGAGGAGATATGAGGGACAATTGGAGAAGTGAATT
ATATAAATATAAAGTAGTAAAAATTGAACCATTAGGAGTAGCACCCACCAAGGCAAAGAGAAGAGTGGTG
CAGAGAGAAAAAAGAGCAGTGGGAATAGGAGCTTTGTTCCTTGGGTTCTTGGGAGCAGCAGGAAGCACTA
TGGGCGCAGCGTCAATGACGCTGACGGTACAGGCCAGACAATTATTGTCTGGTATAGTGCAGCAGCAGAA
CAATTTGCTGAGGGCTATTGAGGCGCAACAGCATCTGTTGCAACTCACAGTCTGGGGCATCAAGCAGCTC
CAGGCAAGAATCCTGGCTGTGGAAAGATACCTAAAGGATCAACAGCTCCTGGGGATTTGGGGTTGCTCTG
GAAAACTCATTTGCACCACTGCTGTGCCTTGGAATGCTAGTTGGAGTAATAAATCTCTGGAACAGATTTG
GAATCACACGACCTGGATGGAGTGGGACAGAGAAATTAACAATTACACAAGCTTAATACACTCCTTAATT
GAAGAATCGCAAAACCAGCAAGAAAAGAATGAACAAGAATTATTGGAATTAGATAAATGGGCAAGTTTGT
GGAATTGGTTTAACATAACAAATTGGCTGTGGTATATAAAATTATTCATAATGATAGTAGGAGGCTTGGT
AGGTTTAAGAATAGTTTTTGCTGTACTTTCTATAGTGAATAGAGTTAGGCAGGGATATTCACCATTATCG
TTTCAGACCCACCTCCCAACCCCGAGGGGACCCATGCATTGCATCTCAATTAGTCAGCAACCAGGTGTGG
AAAGTCCCCAGGCTCCCCAGCAGGCAGAAGTATGCAAAGCATGCGTCTCAATTAGTCAGCAACCATAGTC
CCGCCCCTAACTCCGCCCATCCCGCCCCTAACTCCGCCCAGTTCCGCCCATTCTCCGCCCCATGGCTGAC
TAATTTTTTTTATTTATGCAGAGGCCGAGGCCGCCTCGGCCTCTGAGCTATTCCAGAAGTAGTGAGGAGG
CTTTTTTGGAGGCCTAGGCTTTTGCAAAAAGCTTTCTAGAGGTACCACCGGAGCTTACCATGACCGAGTA
CAAGCCCACGGTGCGCCTCGCCACCCGCGACGACGTCCCCAGGGCCGTACGCACCCTCGCCGCCGCGTTC
GCCGACTACCCCGCCACGCGCCACACCGTCGATCCGGACCGCCACATCGAGCGGGTCACCGAGCTGCAAG
AACTCTTCCTCACGCGCGTCGGGCTCGACATCGGCAAGGTGTGGGTCGCGGACGACGGCGCCGCCGTGGC
GGTCTGGACCACGCCGGAGAGCGTCGAAGCGGGGGCGGTGTTCGCCGAGATCGGCCCGCGCATGGCCGAG
TTGAGCGGTTCCCGGCTGGCCGCGCAGCAACAGATGGAAGGCCTCCTGGCGCCGCACCGGCCCAAGGAGC
CCGCGTGGTTCCTGGCCACCGTCGGCGTCTCGCCCGACCACCAGGGCAAGGGTCTGGGCAGCGCCGTCGT
GCTCCCCGGAGTGGAGGCGGCCGAGCGCGCCGGGGTGCCCGCCTTCCTGGAGACCTCCGCGCCCCGCAAC
CTCCCCTTCTACGAGCGGCTCGGCTTCACCGTCACCGCCGACGTCGAGGTGCCCGAAGGACCGCGCACCT
GGTGCATGACCCGCAAGCCCGGTGCCAGTTAACGAATTCTAGATCTTGAGACAAATGGCAGTATTCATCC
ACAATTTTAAAAGAAAAGGGGGGATTGGGGGGTACAGTGCAGGGGAAAGAATAGTAGACATAATAGCAAC
AGACATACAAACTAAAGAATTACAAAAACAAATTACAAAAATTCAAAATTTTCGGGTTTATTACAGGGAC
AGCAGAGATCCACTTTGGCGCCGGCTCGAGGCCTGCAGGTGCAAAGATGGATAAAGTTTTAAACAGAGAG
GAATCTTTGCAGCTAATGGACCTTCTAGGTCTTGAAAGGAGTGGGAATTGGCTCCGGTGCCCGTCAGTGG
GCAGAGCGCACATCGCCCACAGTCCCCGAGAAGTTGGGGGGAGGGGTCGGCAATTGAACCGGTGCCTAGA
GAAGGTGGCGCGGGGTAAACTGGGAAAGTGATGTCGTGTACTGGCTCCGCCTTTTTCCCGAGGGTGGGGG
AGAACCGTATATAAGTGCAGTAGTCGCCGTGAACGTTCTTTTTCGCAACGGGTTTGCCGCCAGAACACAG
GTAAGTGCCGTGTGTGGTTCCCGCGGGCCTGGCCTCTTTACGGGTTATGGCCCTTGCGTGCCTTGAATTA
CTTCCACCTGGCTGCAGTACGTGATTCTTGATCCCGAGCTTCGGGTTGGAAGTGGGTGGGAGAGTTCGAG
GCCTTGCGCTTAAGGAGCCCCTTCGCCTCGTGCTTGAGTTGAGGCCTGGCCTGGGCGCTGGGGCCGCCGC
GTGCGAATCTGGTGGCACCTTCGCGCCTGTCTCGCTGCTTTCGATAAGTCTCTAGCCATTTAAAATTTTT
GATGACCTGCTGCGACGCTTTTTTTCTGGCAAGATAGTCTTGTAAATGCGGGCCAAGATCTGCACACTGG
TATTTCGGTTTTTGGGGCCGCGGGCGGCGACGGGGCCCGTGCGTCCCAGCGCACATGTTCGGCGAGGCGG
GGCCTGCGAGCGCGGCCACCGAGAATCGGACGGGGGTAGTCTCAAGCTGGCCGGCCTGCTCTGGTGCCTG
GCCTCGCGCCGCCGTGTATCGCCCCGCCCTGGGCGGCAAGGCTGGCCCGGTCGGCACCAGTTGCGTGAGC
GGAAAGATGGCCGCTTCCCGGCCCTGCTGCAGGGAGCTCAAAATGGAGGACGCGGCGCTCGGGAGAGCGG
GCGGGTGAGTCACCCACACAAAGGAAAAGGGCCTTTCCGTCCTCAGCCGTCGCTTCATGTGACTCCACGG
AGTACCGGGCGCCGTCCAGGCACCTCGATTAGTTCTCGAGCTTTTGGAGTACGTCGTCTTTAGGTTGGGG
GGAGGGGTTTTATGCGATGGAGTTTCCCCACACTGAGTGGGTGGAGACTGAAGTTAGGCCAGCTTGGCAC
TTGATGTAATTCTCCTTGGAATTTGCCCTTTTTGAGTTTGGATCTTGGTTCATTCTCAAGCCTCAGACAG
TGGTTCAAAGTTTTTTTCTTCCATTTCAGGTGTCGTGAGGCTAGCACCGCCACCATGGAGGTAAATTGTT
TAACACTAAAAGACCTGATCAGCCCCAGGCAGCCCAGACTAGATTTTGCAGTTGAAGATGGGGAAAATGC
ACAAAAGGAAAATATATTTGTTGATCGATCAAGGATGGCCCCGAAGACTCCAATAAAAAATGAACCAATT
GATTTATCGAAGCAAAAAAAATTTACTCCAGAAAGAAATCCCATTACTCCAGTTAAGTTTGTTGACAGAC
AGCAAGCGGAACCATGGACACCCACAGCTAACCTGAAGATGCTCATTAGTGCTGCCAGCCCAGATATAAG
GGACCGGGAGAAGAAAAAGGGACTATTCCGACCCATTGAAAACAAGGACGATGCATTTACAGATTCTCTA
CAGCTTGATGTTGTTGGGGACAGTGCTGTGGACGAATTTGAAAAGCAAAGGCCAAGCAGAAAACAGAAAA
GTTTAGGACTCCTGTGCCAGAAGTTTCTAGCTCGCTATCCAAGTTATCCCTTGTCAACTGAGAAAACTAC
CATCTCCCTAGATGAAGTTGCTGTCAGTCTTGGTGTGGAAAGGAGACGCATCTATGACATTGTAAATGTG
CTGGAGTCGCTGCATCTGGTCAGCCGGGTGGCTAAGAATCAGTATGGCTGGCATGGACGGCACAGCCTGC
CAAAAACCCTGAGGAACCTCCAGAGACTAGGAGAGGAGCAGAAATATGAAGAGCAAATGGCCTACCTCCA
ACAGAAAGAGCTGGACCTGATAGATTATAAATTTGGAGAACGTAAAAAAGATGGTGATCCAGATTCCCAG
GAACAACAGTTACTGGATTTCTCTGAACCCGACTGTCCCTCTTCATCTGCAAACAGTAGAAAAGACAAGT
CTCTGAGAATTATGAGCCAGAAGTTTGTCATGCTGTTCCTCGTCTCCAAAACCAAGATTGTCACTCTGGA
TGTGGCTGCCAAAATACTGATAGAAGAAAGCCAAGATGCCCCAGACCATAGTAAATTTAAAACAAAGGTA
CGACGCCTCTATGACATAGCCAATGTTCTGACCAGCTTGGCTCTGATAAAGAAAGTGCATGTAACAGAAG
AGCGAGGTCGTAAACCAGCCTTCAAGTGGATCGGGCCTGTGGACTTCAGCTCAAGTGATGAAGAACTGGT
GGATGTTTCTGCATCTGTCTTACCAGAATTGAAAAGAGAAACATATGGCCAGATTCAAGTCTGTGCAAAA
CAGAAGCTGGCTCGCCATGGTTCTTTTAACACAGTTCAGGCTTCTGAGAGGATCCAGAGGAAAGTGAACT
CAGAACCGAGCAGCCCGTACAGAGAAGAACAAGGATCAGGTGGCTACTCTTTAGAAATTGGAAGCCTGGC
AGCTGTCTATAGACAGAAAATAGAAGACAATTCACAGGGAAAAGCCTTTGCCAGTAAGAGAGTGGTGCCT
CCATCAAGCAGCTTGGACCCTGTTGCTCCTTTCCCTGTCCTCTCTGTTGACCCAGAATATTGTGTTAATC
CTTTAGCCCACCCAGTATTTTCTGTTGCTCAGACGGACCTGCAGGCATTCTCCATGCAGAACGGTCTGAA
TGGACAAGTGGATGTCTCACTTGCTTCTGCAGCCTCTGCTGTGGAGAGCCTGAAGCCAGCACTCCTTGCT
GGCCAGCCTCTAGTGTATGTGCCCTCTGCCTCACTGTTCATGCTGTATGGAAGTCTGCAGGAGGGACCAG
CGTCAGGGTCAGGGTCAGAGAGGGATGACAGAAGCTCAGAAGCCCCAGCCACAGTAGAGCTGTCATCTGC
ACCCTCAGCTCAGAAGCGCCTCTGTGAGGAGAGGAAACCTCAGGAGGAGGATGAGCCAGCCACTAAAAGG
CAAAGTAGGGAATATGAAGACGGCCCGCTGTCGCTTGTCATGCCCAAGAAACCCTCAGATTCCACAGACC
TTGCCTCTCCCAAGACTATGGGTAACAGGGCATCTATACCCCTCAAAGACATTCATGTGAATGGCCAACT
CCCTGCTGCAGAAGAGATTTCAGGAAAGGCAACAGCAAACTCTCTTGTTTCTTCTGAGTGGGGAAATCCT
TCAAGAAATACAGATGTTGAAAAGCCTTCAAAAGAAAATGAAAGCACCAAAGAGCCTTCTTTGCTACAAT
ATCTTTGTGTGCAGTCTCCTGCAGGATTAAATGGTTTCAATGTACTTTTATCTGGCAGTCAAACCCCCCC
TACTGTGGGCCCGTCCTCAGGTCAGCTGCCGTCTTTCAGTGTCCCTTGCATGGTCTTACCATCTCCACCT
CTGGGCCCTTTTCCTGTTCTCTATTCTCCTGCAATGCCGGGCCCGGTTTCTTCTACTCTTGGTGCTCTCC
CAAACACAGGACCTGTGAATTTCAGCTTGCCTGGCCTTGGATCAATAGCCCAGCTTCTCGTCGGCCCCAC
AGCTGTGGTTAATCCAAAGTCGTCCACACTCCCTTCTGCAGACCCTCAGCTTCAGAGTCAGCCCTCACTA
AACCTAAGTCCAGTGATGTCAAGGTCACACAGTGTCGTCCAACAACCTGAGTCCCCCGTTTACGTGGGAC
ATCCAGTCTCAGTAGTAAAATTACATCAGTCACCAGTTCCAGTGACCCCCAAGAGCATCCAACGCACACA
TCGTGAGACGTTTTTCAAGACACCCGGCAGCCTTGGAGACCCTGTCCTGAAGAGAAGAGAAAGGAACCAG
TCACGAAACACCAGCTCGGCCCAGAGGAGACTAGAAATCCCCAGCGGCGGCGCTGACTAGTAATGAACTA
GTCCGTAACTTGAAAGTATTTCGATTTCTTGGCTTTATATATCTTGTGGAAAGGACGACAGGTTTGCGTA
AGTGCGCGGCTGACGCGTTAAGTCGACAATCAACCTCTGGATTACAAAATTTGTGAAAGATTGACTGGTA
TTCTTAACTATGTTGCTCCTTTTACGCTATGTGGATACGCTGCTTTAATGCCTTTGTATCATGCTATTGC
TTCCCGTATGGCTTTCATTTTCTCCTCCTTGTATAAATCCTGGTTGCTGTCTCTTTATGAGGAGTTGTGG
CCCGTTGTCAGGCAACGTGGCGTGGTGTGCACTGTGTTTGCTGACGCAACCCCCACTGGTTGGGGCATTG
CCACCACCTGTCAGCTCCTTTCCGGGACTTTCGCTTTCCCCCTCCCTATTGCCACGGCGGAACTCATCGC
CGCCTGCCTTGCCCGCTGCTGGACAGGGGCTCGGCTGTTGGGCACTGACAATTCCGTGGTGTTGTCGGGG
AAATCATCGTCCTTTCCTTGGCTGCTCGCCTGTGTTGCCACCTGGATTCTGCGCGGGACGTCCTTCTGCT
ACGTCCCTTCGGCCCTCAATCCAGCGGACCTTCCTTCCCGCGGCCTGCTGCCGGCTCTGCGGCCTCTTCC
GCGTCTTCGCCTTCGCCCTCAGACGAGTCGGATCTCCCTTTGGGCCGCCTCCCCGCGTCGACTTTAAGAC
CAATGACTTACAAGGCAGCTGTAGATCTTAGCCACTTTTTAAAAGAAAAGGGGGGACTGGAAGGGCTAAT
TCACTCCCAACGAAGACAAGATCTGCTTTTTGCTTGTACTGGGTCTCTCTGGTTAGACCAGATCTGAGCC
TGGGAGCTCTCTGGCTAACTAGGGAACCCACTGCTTAAGCCTCAATAAAGCTTGCCTTGAGTGCTTCAAG
TAGTGTGTGCCCGTCTGTTGTGTGACTCTGGTAACTAGAGATCCCTCAGACCCTTTTAGTCAGTGTGGAA
AATCTCTAGCAGTACGTATAGTAGTTCATGTCATCTTATTATTCAGTATTTATAACTTGCAAAGAAATGA
ATATCAGAGAGTGAGAGGAACTTGTTTATTGCAGCTTATAATGGTTACAAATAAAGCAATAGCATCACAA
ATTTCACAAATAAAGCATTTTTTTCACTGCATTCTAGTTGTGGTTTGTCCAAACTCATCAATGTATCTTA
TCATGTCTGGCTCTAGCTATCCCGCCCCTAACTCCGCCCATCCCGCCCCTAACTCCGCCCAGTTCCGCCC
ATTCTCCGCCCCATGGCTGACTAATTTTTTTTATTTATGCAGAGGCCGAGGCCGCCTCGGCCTCTGAGCT
ATTCCAGAAGTAGTGAGGAGGCTTTTTTGGAGGCCTAGGGACGTACCCAATTCGCCCTATAGTGAGTCGT
ATTACGCGCGCTCACTGGCCGTCGTTTTACAACGTCGTGACTGGGAAAACCCTGGCGTTACCCAACTTAA
TCGCCTTGCAGCACATCCCCCTTTCGCCAGCTGGCGTAATAGCGAAGAGGCCCGCACCGATCGCCCTTCC
CAACAGTTGCGCAGCCTGAATGGCGAATGGG
[124 nt withheld, positions 8432-8555]
C
[91 nt withheld, positions 8557-8647]
A
[49 nt withheld, positions 8649-8697]
CCTTTGACGTTGGAGTCCACGTTCTTT
[37 nt withheld, positions 8725-8761]
ACCCTATCTCGGTCTATTCTTTTGATTTATAAGGGATTTTGCCGATTTCGGCCTATTGGTTAAAAAATGA
GCTGATTTAACAAAAATTTAACGCGAATTTTAACAAAATATTAACGCTTACAATTTAGGTGGCACTTTTC
GGGGAAATGTGCGCGGAACCCCTATTTGTTTATTTTTCTAAATACATTCAAATATGTATCCGCTCATGAG
ACAATAACCCTGATAAATGCTTCAATAATATTGAAAAAGGAAGAGTATGAGTATTCAACATTTCCGTGTC
GCCCTTATTCCCTTTTTTGCGGCATTTTGCCTTCCTGTTTTTGCTCACCCAGAAACGCTGGTGAAAGTAA
AAGATGCTGAAGATCAGTTGGGTGCACGAGTGGGTTACATCGAACTGGATCTCAACAGCGGTAAGATCCT
TGAGAGTTTTCGCCCCGAAGAACGTTTTCCAATGATGAGCACTTTTAAAGTTCTGCTATGTGGCGCGGTA
TTATCCCGTATTGACGCCGGGCAAGAGCAACTCGGTCGCCGCATACACTATTCTCAGAATGACTTGGTTG
AGTACTCACCAGTCACAGAAAAGCATCTTACGGATGGCATGACAGTAAGAGAATTATGCAGTGCTGCCAT
AACCATGAGTGATAACACTGCGGCCAACTTACTTCTGACAACGATCGGAGGACCGAAGGAGCTAACCGCT
TTTTTGCACAACATGGGGGATCATGTAACTCGCCTTGATCGTTGGGAACCGGAGCTGAATGAAGCCATAC
CAAACGACGAGCGTGACACCACGATGCCTGTAGCAATGGCAACAACGTTGCGCAAACTATTAACTGGCGA
ACTACTTACTCTAGCTTCCCGGCAACAATTAATAGACTGGATGGAGGCGGATAAAGTTGCAGGACCACTT
CTGCGCTCGGCCCTTCCGGCTGGCTGGTTTATTGCTGATAAATCTGGAGCCGGTGAGCGTGGGTCTCGCG
GTATCATTGCAGCACTGGGGCCAGATGGTAAGCCCTCCCGTATCGTAGTTATCTACACGACGGGGAGTCA
GGCAACTATGGATGAACGAAATAGACAGATCGCTGAGATAGGTGCCTCACTGATTAAGCATTGGTAACTG
TCAGACCAAGTTTACTCATATATACTTTAGATTGATTTAAAACTTCATTTTTAATTTAAAAGGATCTAGG
TGAAGATCCTTTTTGATAATCTCATGACCAAAATCCCTTAACGTGAGTTTTCGTTCCACTGAGCGTCAGA
CCCCGTAGAAAAGATCAAAGGATCTTCTTGAGATCCTTTTTTTCTGCGCGTAATCTGCTGCTTGCAAACA
AAAAAACCACCGCTACCAGCGGTGGTTTGTTTGCCGGATCAAGAGCTACCAACTCTTTTTCCGAAGGTAA
CTGGCTTCAGCAGAGCGCAGATACCAAATACTGTTCTTCTAGTGTAGCCGTAGTTAGGCCACCACTTCAA
GAACTCTGTAGCACCGCCTACATACCTCGCTCTGCTAATCCTGTTACCAGTGGCTGCTGCCAGTGGCGAT
AAGTCGTGTCTTACCGGGTTGGACTCAAGACGATAGTTACCGGATAAGGCGCAGCGGTCGGGCTGAACGG
GGGGTTCGTGCACACAGCCCAGCTTGGAGCGAACGACCTACACCGAACTGAGATACCTACAGCGTGAGCT
ATGAGAAAGCGCCACGCTTCCCGAAGGGAGAAAGGCGGACAGGTATCCGGTAAGCGGCAGGGTCGGAACA
GGAGAGCGCACGAGGGAGCTTCCAGGGGGAAACGCCTGGTATCTTTATAGTCCTGTCGGGTTTCGCCACC
TCTGACTTGAGCGTCGATTTTTGTGATGCTCGTCAGGGGGGCGGAGCCTATGGAAAAACGCCAGCAACGC
GGCCTTTTTACGGTTCCTGGCCTTTTGCTGGCCTTTTGCTCACATGTTCTTTCCTGCGTTATCCCCTGAT
TCTGTGGATAACCGTATTACCGCCTTTGAGTGAGCTGATACCGCTCGCCGCAGCCGAACGACCGAGCGCA
GCGAGTCAGTGAGCGAGGAAGCGGAAGAGCGCCCAATACGCAAACCGCCTCTCCCCGCGCGTTGGCCGAT
TCATTAATGCAGCTGGCACGACAGGTTTCCCGACTGGAAAGCGGGCAGTGAGCGCAACGCAATTAATGTG
AGTTAGCTCACTCATTAGGCACCCCAGGCTTTACACTTTATGCTTCCGGCTCGTATGTTGTGTGGAATTG
TGAGCGGATAACAATTTCACACAGGAAACAGCTATGACCATGATTACGCCAAGCGCGCAATTAACCCTCA
CTAAAGGGAACAAAAGCTGGAGCTGCAAGC
