>Addgene plasmid #143765 | TFORF1124 | depositor partial sequence | sequence record 283422 | Insert
ACCGCCACCATGGAGGTAAATTGTTTAACACTAAAAGACCTGATCAGCCCCAGGCAGCCCAGACTAGATT
TTGCAGTTGAAGATGGGGAAAATGCACAAAAGGAAAATATATTTGTTGATCGATCAAGGATGGCCCCGAA
GACTCCAATAAAAAATGAACCAATTGATTTATCGAAGCAAAAAAAATTTACTCCAGAAAGAAATCCCATT
ACTCCAGTTAAGTTTGTTGACAGACAGCAAGCGGAACCATGGACACCCACAGCTAACCTGAAGATGCTCA
TTAGTGCTGCCAGCCCAGATATAAGGGACCGGGAGAAGAAAAAGGGACTATTCCGACCCATTGAAAACAA
GGACGATGCATTTACAGATTCTCTACAGCTTGATGTTGTTGGGGACAGTGCTGTGGACGAATTTGAAAAG
CAAAGGCCAAGCAGAAAACAGAAAAGTTTAGGACTCCTGTGCCAGAAGTTTCTAGCTCGCTATCCAAGTT
ATCCCTTGTCAACTGAGAAAACTACCATCTCCCTAGATGAAGTTGCTGTCAGTCTTGGTGTGGAAAGGAG
ACGCATCTATGACATTGTAAATGTGCTGGAGTCGCTGCATCTGGTCAGCCGGGTGGCTAAGAATCAGTAT
GGCTGGCATGGACGGCACAGCCTGCCAAAAACCCTGAGGAACCTCCAGAGACTAGGAGAGGAGCAGAAAT
ATGAAGAGCAAATGGCCTACCTCCAACAGAAAGAGCTGGACCTGATAGATTATAAATTTGGAGAACGTAA
AAAAGATGGTGATCCAGATTCCCAGGAACAACAGTTACTGGATTTCTCTGAACCCGACTGTCCCTCTTCA
TCTGCAAACAGTAGAAAAGACAAGTCTCTGAGAATTATGAGCCAGAAGTTTGTCATGCTGTTCCTCGTCT
CCAAAACCAAGATTGTCACTCTGGATGTGGCTGCCAAAATACTGATAGAAGAAAGCCAAGATGCCCCAGA
CCATAGTAAATTTAAAACAAAGGTACGACGCCTCTATGACATAGCCAATGTTCTGACCAGCTTGGCTCTG
ATAAAGAAAGTGCATGTAACAGAAGAGCGAGGTCGTAAACCAGCCTTCAAGTGGATCGGGCCTGTGGACT
TCAGCTCAAGTGATGAAGAACTGGTGGATGTTTCTGCATCTGTCTTACCAGAATTGAAAAGAGAAACATA
TGGCCAGATTCAAGTCTGTGCAAAACAGAAGCTGGCTCGCCATGGTTCTTTTAACACAGTTCAGGCTTCT
GAGAGGATCCAGAGGAAAGTGAACTCAGAACCGAGCAGCCCGTACAGAGAAGAACAAGGATCAGGTGGCT
ACTCTTTAGAAATTGGAAGCCTGGCAGCTGTCTATAGACAGAAAATAGAAGACAATTCACAGGGAAAAGC
CTTTGCCAGTAAGAGAGTGGTGCCTCCATCAAGCAGCTTGGACCCTGTTGCTCCTTTCCCTGTCCTCTCT
GTTGACCCAGAATATTGTGTTAATCCTTTAGCCCACCCAGTATTTTCTGTTGCTCAGACGGACCTGCAGG
CATTCTCCATGCAGAACGGTCTGAATGGACAAGTGGATGTCTCACTTGCTTCTGCAGCCTCTGCTGTGGA
GAGCCTGAAGCCAGCACTCCTTGCTGGCCAGCCTCTAGTGTATGTGCCCTCTGCCTCACTGTTCATGCTG
TATGGAAGTCTGCAGGAGGGACCAGCGTCAGGGTCAGGGTCAGAGAGGGATGACAGAAGCTCAGAAGCCC
CAGCCACAGTAGAGCTGTCATCTGCACCCTCAGCTCAGAAGCGCCTCTGTGAGGAGAGGAAACCTCAGGA
GGAGGATGAGCCAGCCACTAAAAGGCAAAGTAGGGAATATGAAGACGGCCCGCTGTCGCTTGTCATGCCC
AAGAAACCCTCAGATTCCACAGACCTTGCCTCTCCCAAGACTATGGGTAACAGGGCATCTATACCCCTCA
AAGACATTCATGTGAATGGCCAACTCCCTGCTGCAGAAGAGATTTCAGGAAAGGCAACAGCAAACTCTCT
TGTTTCTTCTGAGTGGGGAAATCCTTCAAGAAATACAGATGTTGAAAAGCCTTCAAAAGAAAATGAAAGC
ACCAAAGAGCCTTCTTTGCTACAATATCTTTGTGTGCAGTCTCCTGCAGGATTAAATGGTTTCAATGTAC
TTTTATCTGGCAGTCAAACCCCCCCTACTGTGGGCCCGTCCTCAGGTCAGCTGCCGTCTTTCAGTGTCCC
TTGCATGGTCTTACCATCTCCACCTCTGGGCCCTTTTCCTGTTCTCTATTCTCCTGCAATGCCGGGCCCG
GTTTCTTCTACTCTTGGTGCTCTCCCAAACACAGGACCTGTGAATTTCAGCTTGCCTGGCCTTGGATCAA
TAGCCCAGCTTCTCGTCGGCCCCACAGCTGTGGTTAATCCAAAGTCGTCCACACTCCCTTCTGCAGACCC
TCAGCTTCAGAGTCAGCCCTCACTAAACCTAAGTCCAGTGATGTCAAGGTCACACAGTGTCGTCCAACAA
CCTGAGTCCCCCGTTTACGTGGGACATCCAGTCTCAGTAGTAAAATTACATCAGTCACCAGTTCCAGTGA
CCCCCAAGAGCATCCAACGCACACATCGTGAGACGTTTTTCAAGACACCCGGCAGCCTTGGAGACCCTGT
CCTGAAGAGAAGAGAAAGGAACCAGTCACGAAACACCAGCTCGGCCCAGAGGAGACTAGAAATCCCCAGC
GGCGGCGCTGACTAGTAATGAACTAGTCCGTAACTTGAAAGTATTTCGATTTCTTGGCTTTATATATCTT
GTGGAAAGGACGACAGGTTTGCGTAAGTGCGCGGCTG
