>Addgene plasmid #143765 | TFORF1124 | depositor partial sequence | sequence record 283423 | Barcode
CAGGTTTGCGTAAGTGCGCGGCTG
